Addgene plasmid #46468: pGEX p85b(NC)-SH2
Depositing lab: Bruce Mayer. Depositing organization: University of Connecticut Health Center. Publication: High-throughput phosphotyrosine profiling using SH2 domains. Machida K, Thompson CM, Dierck K, Jablonowski K, Karkkainen S, Liu B, Zhang H, Nash PD, Newman DK, Nollau P, Pawson T, Renkema GH, Saksela K, Schiller MR, Shin DG, Mayer BJ. Mol Cell. 2007 Jun 22;26(6):899-915. 10.1016/j.molcel.2007.05.031 PubMed 17588523.
Backbone
  Vector backbone: pGEX6P1
  Backbone manufacturer: GE Healthcare Biosciences
  Backbone size w/o insert (bp): 4900
  Vector type: Bacterial Expression
Growth in bacteria
  Bacterial resistance: Ampicillin, 100 μg/mL
  Growth temperature: 37°C
  Growth strain: DH5alpha
  Copy number: Low Copy
Gene/Insert
  Gene/Insert name: p85b(NC) (alt names: PIK3R2; PIK3R2; MGC138113; p85; P85B; p85-BETA;)
  Species: B. taurus (bovine)
  Insert size (bp): 1233
  Mutation: contains amino acids 311-717
  Entrez Gene: PIK3R2
  Promoter: Tac
  Tag / fusion protein: GST (N terminal on backbone); PreScission (N terminal on backbone)
  Cloning method: Restriction Enzyme; 5′ cloning site EcoRI (not destroyed); 3′ cloning site EcoRI (not destroyed)
  Sequencing primers: 5′ pGEX-5; 3′ pGEX-3
Terms and licenses: Academic/Nonprofit Terms; Industry Terms: Not Available to Industry
Depositor comments: The molecular weight of the GST fusion protein is approximately 67.1 kDa
How to cite: pGEX p85b(NC)-SH2 was a gift from Bruce Mayer (Addgene plasmid # 46468 ; http://n2t.net/addgene:46468 ; RRID:Addgene_46468)
