[The description below was written by a language model from this plasmid's Addgene catalogue record and the feature table of its GenBank file.]
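Description:
pGEX p85b(NC)-SH2 is a bacterial expression plasmid built on the pGEX6P1 backbone for producing a GST-tagged fragment of the p85-beta regulatory subunit of PI 3-kinase (PIK3R2) in E. coli. The insert, about 1.2 kb of bovine sequence covering amino acids 311–717, was cloned into the EcoRI site, which is retained at both ends. The "NC" in the name suggests that the fragment spans both the N-terminal and C-terminal SH2 domains, although the record does not spell this out. The complete annotated sequence is 6,211 bp. The insert itself is not annotated as a feature in the table; it occupies the unlabelled stretch between the protease site and the pGEX 3' primer site. The short zinc-finger binding site flagged there is most likely an incidental sequence match.

Expression is driven by the hybrid tac promoter followed by a lac operator. The plasmid carries its own lacI gene under the lacIq promoter, so transcription is repressed until induced with IPTG. The open reading frame begins with Schistosoma japonicum glutathione S-transferase, followed by an HRV 3C/PreScission protease recognition site and then the p85-beta fragment. This allows glutathione-affinity purification and optional removal of the tag. The depositor gives the fusion protein's mass as roughly 67 kDa.

Propagation relies on a ColE1/pBR322-type origin, which the catalogue lists as low copy although the automated annotation calls it high copy. Selection is by ampicillin resistance (bla). Remnants of the lac promoter and a lacZ-alpha fragment are also part of the backbone. The associated publication describes high-throughput phosphotyrosine profiling using SH2 domains, which suggests the purified fusion serves as a probe for tyrosine-phosphorylated proteins.
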