LOCUS       Exported 6211 bp ds-DNA circular SYN 12-MAY-2021
DEFINITION  synthetic circular DNA
ACCESSION   .
VERSION     .
KEYWORDS    pGEX p85b(NC)-SH2
SOURCE      synthetic DNA construct
  ORGANISM  synthetic DNA construct
REFERENCE   1 (bases 1 to 6211)
  AUTHORS   Machida K, Thompson CM, Dierck K, Jablonowski K, Karkkainen S, Liu
            B, Zhang H, Nash PD, Newman DK, Nollau P, Pawson T, Renkema GH,
            Saksela K, Schiller MR, Shin DG, Mayer BJ
  TITLE     High-throughput phosphotyrosine profiling using SH2 domains.
  JOURNAL   Mol Cell. 2007 Jun 22;26(6):899-915.
  PUBMED    17588523
REFERENCE   2 (bases 1 to 6211)
  AUTHORS   .
  TITLE     Direct Submission
  JOURNAL   Exported May 12, 2021 from SnapGene Server 1.1.58
            http://www.snapgene.com
FEATURES             Location/Qualifiers
     source          1..6211
                     /organism="synthetic DNA construct"
                     /mol_type="other DNA"
     promoter        183..211
                     /label=tac promoter
                     /note="strong E. coli promoter; hybrid between the trp and
                     lac UV5 promoters"
     protein_bind    219..235
                     /label=lac operator
                     /bound_moiety="lac repressor encoded by lacI"
                     /note="The lac repressor binds to the lac operator to
                     inhibit transcription in E. coli. This inhibition can be
                     relieved by adding lactose or
                     isopropyl-beta-D-thiogalactopyranoside (IPTG)."
     CDS             258..911
                     /codon_start=1
                     /product="glutathione S-transferase from Schistosoma
                     japonicum"
                     /label=GST
                     /translation="MSPILGYWKIKGLVQPTRLLLEYLEEKYEEHLYERDEGDKWRNKK
                     FELGLEFPNLPYYIDGDVKLTQSMAIIRYIADKHNMLGGCPKERAEISMLEGAVLDIRY
                     GVSRIAYSKDFETLKVDFLSKLPEMLKMFEDRLCHKTYLNGDHVTHPDFMLYDALDVVL
                     YMDPMCLDAFPKLVCFKKRIEAIPQIDKYLKSSKYIAWPLQGWQATFGGGDHPPK"
     primer_bind     869..891
                     /label=pGEX 5'
                     /note="pGEX vectors, Glutathione-S-transferase, forward
                     primer"
     CDS             918..941
                     /codon_start=1
                     /product="recognition and cleavage site for human
                     rhinovirus 3C and PreScission proteases"
                     /label=HRV 3C site
                     /translation="LEVLFQGP"
     protein_bind    1845..1856
                     /label=ZF binding site
                     /bound_moiety="CCR5TC zinc-finger domain"
                     /note="target sequence for the CCR5TC zinc-finger domain
                     from the CCR5-224 (+) zinc-finger nuclease (Perez et al.,
                     2008; Gross et al., 2013)"
     primer_bind     complement(2261..2283)
                     /label=pGEX 3'
                     /note="pGEX vectors, reverse primer"
     primer_bind     complement(2428..2446)
                     /label=pBRforEco
                     /note="pBR322 vectors, upsteam of EcoRI site, forward
                     primer"
     promoter        2514..2618
                     /gene="bla"
                     /label=AmpR promoter
     CDS             2619..3479
                     /codon_start=1
                     /gene="bla"
                     /product="beta-lactamase"
                     /label=AmpR
                     /note="confers resistance to ampicillin, carbenicillin, and
                     related antibiotics"
                     /translation="MSIQHFRVALIPFFAAFCLPVFAHPETLVKVKDAEDQLGARVGYI
                     ELDLNSGKILESFRPEERFPMMSTFKVLLCGAVLSRVDAGQEQLGRRIHYSQNDLVEYS
                     PVTEKHLTDGMTVRELCSAAITMSDNTAANLLLTTIGGPKELTAFLHNMGDHVTRLDRW
                     EPELNEAIPNDERDTTMPAAMATTLRKLLTGELLTLASRQQLIDWMEADKVAGPLLRSA
                     LPAGWFIADKSGAGERGSRGIIAALGPDGKPSRIVVIYTTGSQATMDERNRQIAEIGAS
                     LIKHW"
     primer_bind     complement(2837..2856)
                     /label=Amp-R
                     /note="Ampicillin resistance gene, reverse primer"
     rep_origin      3650..4238
                     /direction=RIGHT
                     /label=ori
                     /note="high-copy-number ColE1/pMB1/pBR322/pUC origin of
                     replication"
     primer_bind     4139..4158
                     /label=pBR322ori-F
                     /note="pBR322 origin, forward primer"
     primer_bind     4392..4409
                     /label=L4440
                     /note="L4440 vector, forward primer"
     promoter        4482..4559
                     /gene="lacI (mutant)"
                     /label=lacIq promoter
                     /note="In the lacIq allele, a single base change in the
                     promoter boosts expression of the lacI gene about 10-fold."
     CDS             4560..5642
                     /codon_start=1
                     /gene="lacI"
                     /product="lac repressor"
                     /label=lacI
                     /note="The lac repressor binds to the lac operator to
                     inhibit transcription in E. coli. This inhibition can be
                     relieved by adding lactose or
                     isopropyl-beta-D-thiogalactopyranoside (IPTG)."
                     /translation="MKPVTLYDVAEYAGVSYQTVSRVVNQASHVSAKTREKVEAAMAEL
                     NYIPNRVAQQLAGKQSLLIGVATSSLALHAPSQIVAAIKSRADQLGASVVVSMVERSGV
                     EACKAAVHNLLAQRVSGLIINYPLDDQDAIAVEAACTNVPALFLDVSDQTPINSIIFSH
                     EDGTRLGVEHLVALGHQQIALLAGPLSSVSARLRLAGWHKYLTRNQIQPIAEREGDWSA
                     MSGFQQTMQMLNEGIVPTAMLVANDQMALGAMRAITESGLRVGADISVVGYDDTEDSSC
                     YIPPSTTIKQDFRLLGQTSVDRLLQLSQGQAVKGNQLLPVSLVKRKTTLAPNTQTASPR
                     ALADSLMQLARQVSRLESGQ"
     primer_bind     complement(4579..4598)
                     /label=LacI-R
                     /note="LacI, reverse primer"
     protein_bind    5655..5676
                     /label=CAP binding site
                     /bound_moiety="E. coli catabolite activator protein"
                     /note="CAP binding activates transcription in the presence
                     of cAMP."
     promoter        5691..5721
                     /label=lac promoter
                     /note="promoter for the E. coli lac operon"
     protein_bind    5729..5745
                     /label=lac operator
                     /bound_moiety="lac repressor encoded by lacI"
                     /note="The lac repressor binds to the lac operator to
                     inhibit transcription in E. coli. This inhibition can be
                     relieved by adding lactose or
                     isopropyl-beta-D-thiogalactopyranoside (IPTG)."
     primer_bind     5753..5769
                     /label=M13 rev
                     /note="common sequencing primer, one of multiple similar
                     variants"
     primer_bind     5753..5769
                     /label=M13 Reverse
                     /note="In lacZ gene. Also called M13-rev"
     CDS             5765..81
                     /codon_start=1
                     /gene="lacZ fragment"
                     /product="LacZ-alpha fragment of beta-galactosidase"
                     /label=lacZ-alpha
                     /translation="MTMITDSLAVVLQRRDWENPGVTQLNRLAAHPPFASWRNSEEART
                     DRPSQQLRSLNGEWRFAWFPAPEAVPESWLECDLPEADTVVVPSNWQMHGYDAPIYTNV
                     TYPITVNPPFVPTENPTGCYSLTFNVDESWLQEGQTRIIFDGVGITLSTARCTNASGVR
                     QPSEAVVWLCRS"
     primer_bind     complement(5785..5802)
                     /label=M13 Forward
                     /note="In lacZ gene. Also called M13-F20 or M13 (-21)
                     Forward"
     primer_bind     complement(5785..5801)
                     /label=M13 fwd
                     /note="common sequencing primer, one of multiple similar
                     variants"
     primer_bind     complement(5794..5816)
                     /label=M13/pUC Forward
                     /note="In lacZ gene"
ORIGIN
        1 acgttatcga ctgcacggtg caccaatgct tctggcgtca ggcagccatc ggaagctgtg
       61 gtatggctgt gcaggtcgta aatcactgca taattcgtgt cgctcaaggc gcactcccgt
      121 tctggataat gttttttgcg ccgacatcat aacggttctg gcaaatattc tgaaatgagc
      181 tgttgacaat taatcatcgg ctcgtataat gtgtggaatt gtgagcggat aacaatttca
      241 cacaggaaac agtattcatg tcccctatac taggttattg gaaaattaag ggccttgtgc
      301 aacccactcg acttcttttg gaatatcttg aagaaaaata tgaagagcat ttgtatgagc
      361 gcgatgaagg tgataaatgg cgaaacaaaa agtttgaatt gggtttggag tttcccaatc
      421 ttccttatta tattgatggt gatgttaaat taacacagtc tatggccatc atacgttata
      481 tagctgacaa gcacaacatg ttgggtggtt gtccaaaaga gcgtgcagag atttcaatgc
      541 ttgaaggagc ggttttggat attagatacg gtgtttcgag aattgcatat agtaaagact
      601 ttgaaactct caaagttgat tttcttagca agctacctga aatgctgaaa atgttcgaag
      661 atcgtttatg tcataaaaca tatttaaatg gtgatcatgt aacccatcct gacttcatgt
      721 tgtatgacgc tcttgatgtt gttttataca tggacccaat gtgcctggat gcgttcccaa
      781 aattagtttg ttttaaaaaa cgtattgaag ctatcccaca aattgataag tacttgaaat
      841 ccagcaagta tatagcatgg cctttgcagg gctggcaagc cacgtttggt ggtggcgacc
      901 atcctccaaa atcggatctg gaagttctgt tccaggggcc cctgggatcc ccggaattcg
      961 gcctggccaa tgggggcagc ccaccctccc tgcaggacgc cgagtggtac tggggtgaca
     1021 tctccaggga ggaggtaaac gagaaactgc gggacacgcc cgatggcacc ttcctggtcc
     1081 gagatgcctc cagcaagatc cagggagagt acacgctgac cctcaggaaa ggcggaaaca
     1141 acaagctgat caaggtcttc caccgagatg ggcactacgg cttctcggag ccgctcacct
     1201 tctgctctgt cgtggacctc attacccact accgccatga gtcactggcc cagtacaacg
     1261 ccaagctgga cacgcggctc ctctacccag tgtccaagta ccaacaggac cagatcgtca
     1321 aggaggacag cgtggaggcg gtgggtgccc agctcaaggt ctaccaccag cagtaccagg
     1381 acaagagccg cgagtacgac cagctctacg aggagtacac acgcacctcc caggaactgc
     1441 agatgaagcg cacagccatc gaagccttca atgagaccat caagatcttt gaagagcagg
     1501 gccagacgca ggagaagtgc agcaaggaat acctggagcg cttccgacgt gagggcaatg
     1561 agaaagaaat gcagaggatc ctgctaaact cggagcggct caagtctcgc attgccgaga
     1621 tccacgagag tcgcacaaag ctggagcagg agctgcgggc acaggcctct gacaaccgag
     1681 agatcgacaa gcgcatgaac agcctcaagc cagacctcat gcagttgcgc aagatccgag
     1741 accagtacct tgtgtggctc actcagaagg gtgcccggca gaagaaaatc aacgaatggt
     1801 tggggatcaa gaacgagact gaggaccagt actcactgat ggaggatgag gatgacctcc
     1861 cccaccacga ggaacgcacc tggtatgtag gcaagatcaa ccgcacccaa gctgaggaaa
     1921 tgctgagtgg caagcgggac ggtaccttcc tcatccgtga gagcagccag cggggttgct
     1981 acgcctgttc tgtggtggtg gacggggata ccaagcactg cgtcatctac cgcacggcca
     2041 ccggcttcgg cttcgcggag ccctacaacc tgtacgggtc cctgaaggag ctcgtcctcc
     2101 actaccagca cgcctcgctg gtgcagcaca acgacgcgct gaccgtcacg ctcgcccacc
     2161 ccgtgcgcgc ccccggccct gaattcccgg gtcgactcga gcggccgcat cgtgactgac
     2221 tgacgatctg cctcgcgcgt ttcggtgatg acggtgaaaa cctctgacac atgcagctcc
     2281 cggagacggt cacagcttgt ctgtaagcgg atgccgggag cagacaagcc cgtcagggcg
     2341 cgtcagcggg tgttggcggg tgtcggggcg cagccatgac ccagtcacgt agcgatagcg
     2401 gagtgtataa ttcttgaaga cgaaagggcc tcgtgatacg cctattttta taggttaatg
     2461 tcatgataat aatggtttct tagacgtcag gtggcacttt tcggggaaat gtgcgcggaa
     2521 cccctatttg tttatttttc taaatacatt caaatatgta tccgctcatg agacaataac
     2581 cctgataaat gcttcaataa tattgaaaaa ggaagagtat gagtattcaa catttccgtg
     2641 tcgcccttat tccctttttt gcggcatttt gccttcctgt ttttgctcac ccagaaacgc
     2701 tggtgaaagt aaaagatgct gaagatcagt tgggtgcacg agtgggttac atcgaactgg
     2761 atctcaacag cggtaagatc cttgagagtt ttcgccccga agaacgtttt ccaatgatga
     2821 gcacttttaa agttctgcta tgtggcgcgg tattatcccg tgttgacgcc gggcaagagc
     2881 aactcggtcg ccgcatacac tattctcaga atgacttggt tgagtactca ccagtcacag
     2941 aaaagcatct tacggatggc atgacagtaa gagaattatg cagtgctgcc ataaccatga
     3001 gtgataacac tgcggccaac ttacttctga caacgatcgg aggaccgaag gagctaaccg
     3061 cttttttgca caacatgggg gatcatgtaa ctcgccttga tcgttgggaa ccggagctga
     3121 atgaagccat accaaacgac gagcgtgaca ccacgatgcc tgcagcaatg gcaacaacgt
     3181 tgcgcaaact attaactggc gaactactta ctctagcttc ccggcaacaa ttaatagact
     3241 ggatggaggc ggataaagtt gcaggaccac ttctgcgctc ggcccttccg gctggctggt
     3301 ttattgctga taaatctgga gccggtgagc gtgggtctcg cggtatcatt gcagcactgg
     3361 ggccagatgg taagccctcc cgtatcgtag ttatctacac gacggggagt caggcaacta
     3421 tggatgaacg aaatagacag atcgctgaga taggtgcctc actgattaag cattggtaac
     3481 tgtcagacca agtttactca tatatacttt agattgattt aaaacttcat ttttaattta
     3541 aaaggatcta ggtgaagatc ctttttgata atctcatgac caaaatccct taacgtgagt
     3601 tttcgttcca ctgagcgtca gaccccgtag aaaagatcaa aggatcttct tgagatcctt
     3661 tttttctgcg cgtaatctgc tgcttgcaaa caaaaaaacc accgctacca gcggtggttt
     3721 gtttgccgga tcaagagcta ccaactcttt ttccgaaggt aactggcttc agcagagcgc
     3781 agataccaaa tactgtcctt ctagtgtagc cgtagttagg ccaccacttc aagaactctg
     3841 tagcaccgcc tacatacctc gctctgctaa tcctgttacc agtggctgct gccagtggcg
     3901 ataagtcgtg tcttaccggg ttggactcaa gacgatagtt accggataag gcgcagcggt
     3961 cgggctgaac ggggggttcg tgcacacagc ccagcttgga gcgaacgacc tacaccgaac
     4021 tgagatacct acagcgtgag ctatgagaaa gcgccacgct tcccgaaggg agaaaggcgg
     4081 acaggtatcc ggtaagcggc agggtcggaa caggagagcg cacgagggag cttccagggg
     4141 gaaacgcctg gtatctttat agtcctgtcg ggtttcgcca cctctgactt gagcgtcgat
     4201 ttttgtgatg ctcgtcaggg gggcggagcc tatggaaaaa cgccagcaac gcggcctttt
     4261 tacggttcct ggccttttgc tggccttttg ctcacatgtt ctttcctgcg ttatcccctg
     4321 attctgtgga taaccgtatt accgcctttg agtgagctga taccgctcgc cgcagccgaa
     4381 cgaccgagcg cagcgagtca gtgagcgagg aagcggaaga gcgcctgatg cggtattttc
     4441 tccttacgca tctgtgcggt atttcacacc gcataaattc cgacaccatc gaatggtgca
     4501 aaacctttcg cggtatggca tgatagcgcc cggaagagag tcaattcagg gtggtgaatg
     4561 tgaaaccagt aacgttatac gatgtcgcag agtatgccgg tgtctcttat cagaccgttt
     4621 cccgcgtggt gaaccaggcc agccacgttt ctgcgaaaac gcgggaaaaa gtggaagcgg
     4681 cgatggcgga gctgaattac attcccaacc gcgtggcaca acaactggcg ggcaaacagt
     4741 cgttgctgat tggcgttgcc acctccagtc tggccctgca cgcgccgtcg caaattgtcg
     4801 cggcgattaa atctcgcgcc gatcaactgg gtgccagcgt ggtggtgtcg atggtagaac
     4861 gaagcggcgt cgaagcctgt aaagcggcgg tgcacaatct tctcgcgcaa cgcgtcagtg
     4921 ggctgatcat taactatccg ctggatgacc aggatgccat tgctgtggaa gctgcctgca
     4981 ctaatgttcc ggcgttattt cttgatgtct ctgaccagac acccatcaac agtattattt
     5041 tctcccatga agacggtacg cgactgggcg tggagcatct ggtcgcattg ggtcaccagc
     5101 aaatcgcgct gttagcgggc ccattaagtt ctgtctcggc gcgtctgcgt ctggctggct
     5161 ggcataaata tctcactcgc aatcaaattc agccgatagc ggaacgggaa ggcgactgga
     5221 gtgccatgtc cggttttcaa caaaccatgc aaatgctgaa tgagggcatc gttcccactg
     5281 cgatgctggt tgccaacgat cagatggcgc tgggcgcaat gcgcgccatt accgagtccg
     5341 ggctgcgcgt tggtgcggat atctcggtag tgggatacga cgataccgaa gacagctcat
     5401 gttatatccc gccgtcaacc accatcaaac aggattttcg cctgctgggg caaaccagcg
     5461 tggaccgctt gctgcaactc tctcagggcc aggcggtgaa gggcaatcag ctgttgcccg
     5521 tctcactggt gaaaagaaaa accaccctgg cgcccaatac gcaaaccgcc tctccccgcg
     5581 cgttggccga ttcattaatg cagctggcac gacaggtttc ccgactggaa agcgggcagt
     5641 gagcgcaacg caattaatgt gagttagctc actcattagg caccccaggc tttacacttt
     5701 atgcttccgg ctcgtatgtt gtgtggaatt gtgagcggat aacaatttca cacaggaaac
     5761 agctatgacc atgattacgg attcactggc cgtcgtttta caacgtcgtg actgggaaaa
     5821 ccctggcgtt acccaactta atcgccttgc agcacatccc cctttcgcca gctggcgtaa
     5881 tagcgaagag gcccgcaccg atcgcccttc ccaacagttg cgcagcctga atggcgaatg
     5941 gcgctttgcc tggtttccgg caccagaagc ggtgccggaa agctggctgg agtgcgatct
     6001 tcctgaggcc gatactgtcg tcgtcccctc aaactggcag atgcacggtt acgatgcgcc
     6061 catctacacc aacgtaacct atcccattac ggtcaatccg ccgtttgttc ccacggagaa
     6121 tccgacgggt tgttactcgc tcacatttaa tgttgatgaa agctggctac aggaaggcca
     6181 gacgcgaatt atttttgatg gcgttggaat t
//
