>Addgene plasmid #46468 | pGEX p85b(NC)-SH2 | depositor partial sequence | sequence record 65658 | Insert sequence
GAATTCGGCCTGGCCAATGGGGGCAGCCCACCCTCCCTGCAGGACGCCGAGTGGTACTGGGGTGACATCT
CCAGGGAGGAGGTAAACGAGAAACTGCGGGACACGCCCGATGGCACCTTCCTGGTCCGAGATGCCTCCAG
CAAGATCCAGGGAGAGTACACGCTGACCCTCAGGAAAGGCGGAAACAACAAGCTGATCAAGGTCTTCCAC
CGAGATGGGCACTACGGCTTCTCGGAGCCGCTCACCTTCTGCTCTGTCGTGGACCTCATTACCCACTACC
GCCATGAGTCACTGGCCCAGTACAACGCCAAGCTGGACACGCGGCTCCTCTACCCAGTGTCCAAGTACCA
ACAGGACCAGATCGTCAAGGAGGACAGCGTGGAGGCGGTGGGTGCCCAGCTCAAGGTCTACCACCAGCAG
TACCAGGACAAGAGCCGCGAGTACGACCAGCTCTACGAGGAGTACACACGCACCTCCCAGGAACTGCAGA
TGAAGCGCACAGCCATCGAAGCCTTCAATGAGACCATCAAGATCTTTGAAGAGCAGGGCCAGACGCAGGA
GAAGTGCAGCAAGGAATACCTGGAGCGCTTCCGACGTGAGGGCAATGAGAAAGAAATGCAGAGGATCCTG
CTAAACTCGGAGCGGCTCAAGTCTCGCATTGCCGAGATCCACGAGAGTCGCACAAAGCTGGAGCAGGAGC
TGCGGGCACAGGCCTCTGACAACCGAGAGATCGACAAGCGCATGAACAGCCTCAAGCCAGACCTCATGCA
GTTGCGCAAGATCCGAGACCAGTACCTTGTGTGGCTCACTCAGAAGGGTGCCCGGCAGAAGAAAATCAAC
GAATGGTTGGGGATCAAGAACGAGACTGAGGACCAGTACTCACTGATGGAGGATGAGGATGACCTCCCCC
ACCACGAGGAACGCACCTGGTATGTAGGCAAGATCAACCGCACCCAAGCTGAGGAAATGCTGAGTGGCAA
GCGGGACGGTACCTTCCTCATCCGTGAGAGCAGCCAGCGGGGTTGCTACGCCTGTTCTGTGGTGGTGGAC
GGGGATACCAAGCACTGCGTCATCTACCGCACGGCCACCGGCTTCGGCTTCGCGGAGCCCTACAACCTGT
ACGGGTCCCTGAAGGAGCTCGTCCTCCACTACCAGCACGCCTCGCTGGTGCAGCACAACGACGCGCTGAC
CGTCACGCTCGCCCACCCCGTGCGCGCCCCCGGCCCTGAATTC
