>Addgene plasmid #46468 | pGEX p85b(NC)-SH2 | addgene partial sequence | sequence record 66753 | pGEX5
GGGGCCCCTGGGATCCCCGGAATTCGGCCTGGCCAATGGGGGCAGCCCACCCTCCCTGCAGGACGCCGAG
TGGTACTGGGGTGACATCTCCAGGGAGGAGGTAAACGAGAAACTGCGGGACACGCCCGATGGCACCTTCC
TGGTCCGAGATGCCTCCAGCAAGATCCAGGGAGAGTACACGCTGACCCTCAGGAAAGGCGGAAACAACAA
GCTGATCAAGGTCTTCCACCGAGATGGGCACTACGGCTTCTCGGAGCCGCTCACCTTCTGCTCTGTCGTG
GACCTCATTACCCACTACCGCCATGAGTCACTGGCCCAGTACAACGCCAAGCTGGACACGCGGCTCCTCT
ACCCAGTGTCCAAGTACCAACAGGACCAGATCGTCAAGGAGGACAGCGTGGAGGCGGTGGGTGCCCAGCT
CAAGGTCTACCACCAGCAGTACCAGGACAAGAGCCGCGAGTACGACCAGCTCTACGAGGAGTACACACGC
ACCTCCCAGGAACTGCAGATGAAGCGCACAGCCATCGAAGCCTTCAATGAGACCATCAAGATCTTTGAAG
AGCAGGGCCAGACGCAGGAGAAGTGCAGCAAGGAATACCTGGAGCGCTTCCGACGTGAGGGCAATGAGAA
AGAAATGCAGAGGATCCTGCTAAACTCGGAGCGGCTCAAGTCTCGCATTGCCGAGATCCACGAGAGTCGC
ACAAAGCTGGAGCAGGAGCTGCGGGCACAGGCCTCTGACAACCGAGAGATCGACAAGCGCATGAACAGCC
TCAAGCCAGACCTCATGCAGTTGCGCAAGATCCGAGACCAGTACCTTGTGTGGCTCACTCAGAA
